>Addgene plasmid #228520 | CROP-seq-copGFP-v2-no-scaffold | addgene full sequence | sequence record 456242 | Addgene NGS Result
GGGTCTCTCTGGTTAGACCAGATCTGAGCCTGGGAGCTCTCTGGCTAACTAGGGAACCCACTGCTTAAGC
CTCAATAAAGCTTGCCTTGAGTGCTTCAAGTAGTGTGTGCCCGTCTGTTGTGTGACTCTGGTAACTAGAG
ATCCCTCAGACCCTTTTAGTCAGTGTGGAAAATCTCTAGCAGTGGCGCCCGAACAGGGACTTGAAAGCGA
AAGGGAAACCAGAGGAGCTCTCTCGACGCAGGACTCGGCTTGCTGAAGCGCGCACGGCAAGAGGCGAGGG
GCGGCGACTGGTGAGTACGCCAAAAATTTTGACTAGCGGAGGCTAGAAGGAGAGAGATGGGTGCGAGAGC
GTCAGTATTAAGCGGGGGAGAATTAGATCGCGATGGGAAAAAATTCGGTTAAGGCCAGGGGGAAAGAAAA
AATATAAATTAAAACATATAGTATGGGCAAGCAGGGAGCTAGAACGATTCGCAGTTAATCCTGGCCTGTT
AGAAACATCAGAAGGCTGTAGACAAATACTGGGACAGCTACAACCATCCCTTCAGACAGGATCAGAAGAA
CTTAGATCATTATATAATACAGTAGCAACCCTCTATTGTGTGCATCAAAGGATAGAGATAAAAGACACCA
AGGAAGCTTTAGACAAGATAGAGGAAGAGCAAAACAAAAGTAAGACCACCGCACAGCAAGCGGCCGCTGA
TCTTCAGACCTGGAGGAGGAGATATGAGGGACAATTGGAGAAGTGAATTATATAAATATAAAGTAGTAAA
AATTGAACCATTAGGAGTAGCACCCACCAAGGCAAAGAGAAGAGTGGTGCAGAGAGAAAAAAGAGCAGTG
GGAATAGGAGCTTTGTTCCTTGGGTTCTTGGGAGCAGCAGGAAGCACTATGGGCGCAGCGTCAATGACGC
TGACGGTACAGGCCAGACAATTATTGTCTGGTATAGTGCAGCAGCAGAACAATTTGCTGAGGGCTATTGA
GGCGCAACAGCATCTGTTGCAACTCACAGTCTGGGGCATCAAGCAGCTCCAGGCAAGAATCCTGGCTGTG
GAAAGATACCTAAAGGATCAACAGCTCCTGGGGATTTGGGGTTGCTCTGGAAAACTCATTTGCACCACTG
CTGTGCCTTGGAATGCTAGTTGGAGTAATAAATCTCTGGAACAGATTTGGAATCACACGACCTGGATGGA
GTGGGACAGAGAAATTAACAATTACACAAGCTTAATACACTCCTTAATTGAAGAATCGCAAAACCAGCAA
GAAAAGAATGAACAAGAATTATTGGAATTAGATAAATGGGCAAGTTTGTGGAATTGGTTTAACATAACAA
ATTGGCTGTGGTATATAAAATTATTCATAATGATAGTAGGAGGCTTGGTAGGTTTAAGAATAGTTTTTGC
TGTACTTTCTATAGTGAATAGAGTTAGGCAGGGATATTCACCATTATCGTTTCAGAATCTTGAGACAAAT
GGCAGTATTCATCCACAATTTTAAAAGAAAAGGGGGGATTGGGGGGTACAGTGCAGGGGAAAGAATAGTA
GACATAATAGCAACAGACATACAAACTAAAGAATTACAAAAACAAATTACAAAAATTCAAAATTTTCGGG
TTTATTACAGGGACAGCAGAGATCCACTTTGGCGCCGGCTCGAGGGGGCCCGGGTGCAAAGATGGATAAA
GTTTTAAACAGAGAGGAATCTTTGCAGCTAATGGACCTTCTAGGTCTTGAAAGGAGTGGGAATTGGCTCC
GGTGCCCGTCAGTGGGCAGAGCGCACATCGCCCACAGTCCCCGAGAAGTTGGGGGGAGGGGTCGGCAATT
GATCCGGTGCCTAGAGAAGGTGGCGCGGGGTAAACTGGGAAAGTGATGTCGTGTACTGGCTCCGCCTTTT
TCCCGAGGGTGGGGGAGAACCGTATATAAGTGCAGTAGTCGCCGTGAACGTTCTTTTTCGCAACGGGTTT
GCCGCCAGAACACAGGTAAGTGCCGTGTGTGGTTCCCGCGGGCCTGGCCTCTTTACGGGTTATGGCCCTT
GCGTGCCTTGAATTACTTCCACCTGGCTGCAGTACGTGATTCTTGATCCCGAGCTTCGGGTTGGAAGTGG
GTGGGAGAGTTCGAGGCCTTGCGCTTAAGGAGCCCCTTCGCCTCGTGCTTGAGTTGAGGCCTGGCCTGGG
CGCTGGGGCCGCCGCGTGCGAATCTGGTGGCACCTTCGCGCCTGTCTCGCTGCTTTCGATAAGTCTCTAG
CCATTTAAAATTTTTGATGACCTGCTGCGACGCTTTTTTTCTGGCAAGATAGTCTTGTAAATGCGGGCCA
AGATCTGCACACTGGTATTTCGGTTTTTGGGGCCGCGGGCGGCGACGGGGCCCGTGCGTCCCAGCGCACA
TGTTCGGCGAGGCGGGGCCTGCGAGCGCGGCCACCGAGAATCGGACGGGGGTAGTCTCAAGCTGGCCGGC
CTGCTCTGGTGCCTGGCCTCGCGCCGCCGTGTATCGCCCCGCCCTGGGCGGCAAGGCTGGCCCGGTCGGC
ACCAGTTGCGTGAGCGGAAAGATGGCCGCTTCCCGGCCCTGCTGCAGGGAGCTCAAAATGGAGGACGCGG
CGCTCGGGAGAGCGGGCGGGTGAGTCACCCACACAAAGGAAAAGGGCCTTTCCGTCCTCAGCCGTCGCTT
CATGTGACTCCACGGAGTACCGGGCGCCGTCCAGGCACCTCGATTAGTTCTCGAGCTTTTGGAGTACGTC
GTCTTTAGGTTGGGGGGAGGGGTTTTATGCGATGGAGTTTCCCCACACTGAGTGGGTGGAGACTGAAGTT
AGGCCAGCTTGGCACTTGATGTAATTCTCCTTGGAATTTGCCCTTTTTGAGTTTGGATCTTGGTTCATTC
TCAAGCCTCAGACAGTGGTTCAAAGTTTTTTTCTTCCATTTCAGGTGTCGTGACATGGAGAGCGACGAGA
GCGGCCTGCCCGCCATGGAGATCGAGTGCCGCATCACCGGCACCCTGAACGGCGTGGAGTTCGAGCTGGT
GGGCGGCGGAGAGGGCACCCCCAAGCAGGGCCGCATGACCAACAAGATGAAGAGCACCAAAGGCGCCCTG
ACCTTCAGCCCCTACCTGCTGAGCCACGTGATGGGCTACGGCTTCTACCACTTCGGCACCTACCCCAGCG
GCTACGAGAACCCCTTCCTGCACGCCATCAACAACGGCGGCTACACCAACACCCGCATCGAGAAGTACGA
GGACGGCGGCGTGCTGCACGTGAGCTTCAGCTACCGCTACGAGGCCGGCCGCGTGATCGGCGACTTCAAG
GTGGTGGGCACCGGCTTCCCCGAGGACAGCGTGATCTTCACCGACAAGATCATCCGCAGCAACGCCACCG
TGGAGCACCTGCACCCCATGGGCGATAACGTGCTGGTGGGCAGCTTCGCCCGCACCTTCAGCCTGCGCGA
CGGCGGCTACTACAGCTTCGTGGTGGACAGCCACATGCACTTCAAGAGCGCCATCCACCCCAGCATCCTG
CAGAACGGGGGCCCCATGTTCGCCTTCCGCCGCGTGGAGGAGCTGCACAGCAACACCGAGCTGGGCATCG
TGGAGTACCAGCACGCCTTCAAGACCCCCATCGCCTTCGCCAGATCCCGCGCTCAGTCGTCCAATTCTGC
CGTGGACGGCACCGCCGGACCCGGCTCCACCGGATCTCGCTTAAGTCGACAATCAACCTCTGGATTACAA
AATTTGTGAAAGATTGACTGGTATTCTTAACTATGTTGCTCCTTTTACGCTATGTGGATACGCTGCTTTA
ATGCCTTTGTATCATGCTATTGCTTCCCGTATGGCTTTCATTTTCTCCTCCTTGTATAAATCCTGGTTGC
TGTCTCTTTATGAGGAGTTGTGGCCCGTTGTCAGGCAACGTGGCGTGGTGTGCACTGTGTTTGCTGACGC
AACCCCCACTGGTTGGGGCATTGCCACCACCTGTCAGCTCCTTTCCGGGACTTTCGCTTTCCCCCTCCCT
ATTGCCACGGCGGAACTCATCGCCGCCTGCCTTGCCCGCTGCTGGACAGGGGCTCGGCTGTTGGGCACTG
ACAATTCCGTGGTGTTGTCGGGGAAATCATCGTCCTTTCCTTGGCTGCTCGCCTGTGTTGCCACCTGGAT
TCTGCGCGGGACGTCCTTCTGCTACGTCCCTTCGGCCCTCAATCCAGCGGACCTTCCTTCCCGCGGCCTG
CTGCCGGCTCTGCGGCCTCTTCCGCGTCTTCGCCTTCGCCCTCAGACGAGTCGGATCTCCCTTTGGGCCG
CCTCCCCGCGTCGACTTTAAGACCAATGACTTACAAGGCAGCTGTAGATCTTAGCCACTTTTTAAAAGAA
AAGGGGGGACTGGAAGGGCTAATTCACTCCCAACGAAGACAAGATTTCACCATTATCGTTTCAGACCCAC
CTCCCAACCCCGAGGGGACCCAGAGAGGGCCTATTTCCCATGATTCCTTCATATTTGCATATACGATACA
AGGCTGTTAGAGAGATAATTAGAATTAATTTGACTGTAAACACAAAGATATTAGTACAAAATACGTGACG
TAGAAAGTAATAATTTCTTGGGTAGTTTGCAGTTTTAAAATTATGTTTTAAAATGGACTATCATATGCTT
ACCGTAACTTGAAAGTATTTCGATTTCTTGGCTTTATATATCTTGTGGAAAGGACGAAACACCGGAGACG
GTTGTAAATGAGCACACAAAATACACATGCTAAAATATTATATTCTATGACCTTTATAAAATCAACCAAA
ATCTTCTTTTTAATAACTTTAGTATCAATAATTAGAATTTTTATGTTCCTTTTTGCAAACTTTTAATAAA
AATGAGCAAAATAAAAAAACGCTAGTTTTAGTAACTCGCGTTGTTTTCTTCACCTTTAATAATAGCTACT
CCACCACTTGTTCCTAAGCGGTCAGCTCCTGCTTCAATCATTTTTTGAGCATCTTCAAATGTTCTAACTC
CACCAGCTGCTTTAACTAAAGCATTGTCTTTAACAACTGACTTCATTAGTTTAACATCTTCAAATGTTGC
ACCTGATTTTGAAAATCCTGTTGATGTTTTAACAAATTCTAATCCAGCTTCAACAGCTATTTCACAAGCT
TTCATGATTTCTTCTTTTGTTAATAAACAATTTTCCATAATACATTTAACAACATGTGATCCAGCTGCTT
TTTTTACAGCTTTCATGTCTTCTAAAACTAATTCATAATTTTTGTCTTTTAATGCACCAATATTTAATAC
CATATCAATTTCTGTTGCACCATCTTTAATTGCTTCAGAAACTTCGAATGCTTTTGTAGCTGTTGTGCAT
GCACCTAGAGGAAAACCTACAACATTTGTTATTCCTACATTTGTGCCTTTTAATAATTCTTTACAATAGC
TTGTTCAATATGAATTAACACAAACTGTTGCAAAATCAAATTCAATTGCTTCATCACATAATTGTTTAAT
TTCAGCTTTCGTAGCATCTTGTTTTAATAATGTGTGATCTATATATTTGTTTAGTTTCATTTTTTCTCCT
ATATATTCATTTTTAATTTTAATTCTTTAATAATTTCGTCTACTTTAACTTTAGCGTTTTGAACAGATTC
ACCAACACCTATAAAATAAATTTTTAGTTTAGGTTCAGTTCCACTTGGGCGAACAGCAAATCATGACTTA
TCTTCTAAATAAAATTTTAGTAAGTCTTGTCCTGGCATATTATACATTCCATCGATGTAGTCTTCAACAT
TAACAACTTTAAGTCCAGCAATTTGAGTTAAGGGTGTTGCTCTCAATGATTTCATTAATGGTTCAATTTT
TAATTTCTTTTCTTCTGGTTTAAAATTCAAGTTTAAAGTGAAAGTGTAATATGCACCCATTTCTTTAAAT
AAATCTTCTAAATAGTCTACTAATGTTTTATTTTGTTTTTTATAAAATCAAGCAGCCTCTGCTATTAATA
TAGAAGCTTGTATTCCATCTTTATCTCTAGCTGAGTCATCAATTACATATCCATAACTTTCTTCATAAGC
AAAAACAAAATTTAATCCGTTATCTTCTTCTTTAGCAATTTCTCTACCCATTCATTTAAATCCAGTTAAA
GTTTTTACAATATTAACTCCATATTTTTCATGAGCGATTCTATCACCCAAATCACTTGTTACAAAACTTG
AATATAGAGCCGGATTTTTTGGAATGCTATTTAAGCGTTTTAGATTTGATAATTTTCAATCAATTAAAAT
TGGTCCTGTTTGATTTCCATCTAATCTTACAAAATGACCATCATGTTTTATTGCCATTCCAAATCTGTCA
GCATCTGGGTCATTCATAATAATAATATCTGCATCATGTTTAATACCATATTCAAGCGGTATTTTTCATG
CAGGATCAAATTCTGGATTTGGATTTACAACATTTTTAAATGTTTCATCTTCAAATGCATGCTCTTCAAC
CTCAATAACGTTATATCCTGATTCACGTAATATTTTTGGGGTAAATTTAGTTCCTGTTCCATTAACTGCG
CTAAAAATAATTTTTAAATCTTTTTTAGCTTCTTGCTCTTTTTTGTACGTCTCTAAGCTTGGCGTAACTA
GATCTTGAGACACTGCTTTTTGCTTGTACTGGGTCTCTCTGGTTAGACCAGATCTGAGCCTGGGAGCTCT
CTGGCTAACTAGGGAACCCACTGCTTAAGCCTCAATAAAGCTTGCCTTGAGTGCTTCAAGTAGTGTGTGC
CCGTCTGTTGTGTGACTCTGGTAACTAGAGATCCCTCAGACCCTTTTAGTCAGTGTGGAAAATCTCTAGC
AGTACGTATAGTAGTTCATGTCATCTTATTATTCAGTATTTATAACTTGCAAAGAAATGAATATCAGAGA
GTGAGAGGAACTTGTTTATTGCAGCTTATAATGGTTACAAATAAAGCAATAGCATCACAAATTTCACAAA
TAAAGCATTTTTTTCACTGCATTCTAGTTGTGGTTTGTCCAAACTCATCAATGTATCTTATCATGTCTGG
CTCTAGCTATCCCGCCCCTAACTCCGCCCATCCCGCCCCTAACTCCGCCCAGTTCCGCCCATTCTCCGCC
CCATGGCTGACTAATTTTTTTTATTTATGCAGAGGCCGAGGCCGCCTCGGCCTCTGAGCTATTCCAGAAG
TAGTGAGGAGGCTTTTTTGGAGGCCTAGGGACGTACCCAATTCGCCCTATAGTGAGTCGTATTACGCGCG
CTCACTGGCCGTCGTTTTACAACGTCGTGACTGGGAAAACCCTGGCGTTACCCAACTTAATCGCCTTGCA
GCACATCCCCCTTTCGCCAGCTGGCGTAATAGCGAAGAGGCCCGCACCGATCGCCCTTCCCAACAGTTGC
GCAGCCTGAATGGCGAATGGG
[124 nt withheld, positions 7372-7495]
C
[91 nt withheld, positions 7497-7587]
A
[49 nt withheld, positions 7589-7637]
CCTTTGACGTTGGAGTCCACGTTCTTT
[37 nt withheld, positions 7665-7701]
ACCCTATCTCGGTCTATTCTTTTGATTTATAAGGGATTTTGCCGATTTCGGCCTATTGGTTAAAAAATGA
GCTGATTTAACAAAAATTTAACGCGAATTTTAACAAAATATTAACGCTTACAATTTAGGTGGCACTTTTC
GGGGAAATGTGCGCGGAACCCCTATTTGTTTATTTTTCTAAATACATTCAAATATGTATCCGCTCATGAG
ACAATAACCCTGATAAATGCTTCAATAATATTGAAAAAGGAAGAGTATGAGTATTCAACATTTCCGTGTC
GCCCTTATTCCCTTTTTTGCGGCATTTTGCCTTCCTGTTTTTGCTCACCCAGAAACGCTGGTGAAAGTAA
AAGATGCTGAAGATCAGTTGGGTGCACGAGTGGGTTACATCGAACTGGATCTCAACAGCGGTAAGATCCT
TGAGAGTTTTCGCCCCGAAGAACGTTTTCCAATGATGAGCACTTTTAAAGTTCTGCTATGTGGCGCGGTA
TTATCCCGTATTGACGCCGGGCAAGAGCAACTCGGTCGCCGCATACACTATTCTCAGAATGACTTGGTTG
AGTACTCACCAGTCACAGAAAAGCATCTTACGGATGGCATGACAGTAAGAGAATTATGCAGTGCTGCCAT
AACCATGAGTGATAACACTGCGGCCAACTTACTTCTGACAACGATCGGAGGACCGAAGGAGCTAACCGCT
TTTTTGCACAACATGGGGGATCATGTAACTCGCCTTGATCGTTGGGAACCGGAGCTGAATGAAGCCATAC
CAAACGACGAGCGTGACACCACGATGCCTGTAGCAATGGCAACAACGTTGCGCAAACTATTAACTGGCGA
ACTACTTACTCTAGCTTCCCGGCAACAATTAATAGACTGGATGGAGGCGGATAAAGTTGCAGGACCACTT
CTGCGCTCGGCCCTTCCGGCTGGCTGGTTTATTGCTGATAAATCTGGAGCCGGTGAGCGTGGGTCTCGCG
GTATCATTGCAGCACTGGGGCCAGATGGTAAGCCCTCCCGTATCGTAGTTATCTACACGACGGGGAGTCA
GGCAACTATGGATGAACGAAATAGACAGATCGCTGAGATAGGTGCCTCACTGATTAAGCATTGGTAACTG
TCAGACCAAGTTTACTCATATATACTTTAGATTGATTTAAAACTTCATTTTTAATTTAAAAGGATCTAGG
TGAAGATCCTTTTTGATAATCTCATGACCAAAATCCCTTAACGTGAGTTTTCGTTCCACTGAGCGTCAGA
CCCCGTAGAAAAGATCAAAGGATCTTCTTGAGATCCTTTTTTTCTGCGCGTAATCTGCTGCTTGCAAACA
AAAAAACCACCGCTACCAGCGGTGGTTTGTTTGCCGGATCAAGAGCTACCAACTCTTTTTCCGAAGGTAA
CTGGCTTCAGCAGAGCGCAGATACCAAATACTGTTCTTCTAGTGTAGCCGTAGTTAGGCCACCACTTCAA
GAACTCTGTAGCACCGCCTACATACCTCGCTCTGCTAATCCTGTTACCAGTGGCTGCTGCCAGTGGCGAT
AAGTCGTGTCTTACCGGGTTGGACTCAAGACGATAGTTACCGGATAAGGCGCAGCGGTCGGGCTGAACGG
GGGGTTCGTGCACACAGCCCAGCTTGGAGCGAACGACCTACACCGAACTGAGATACCTACAGCGTGAGCT
ATGAGAAAGCGCCACGCTTCCCGAAGGGAGAAAGGCGGACAGGTATCCGGTAAGCGGCAGGGTCGGAACA
GGAGAGCGCACGAGGGAGCTTCCAGGGGGAAACGCCTGGTATCTTTATAGTCCTGTCGGGTTTCGCCACC
TCTGACTTGAGCGTCGATTTTTGTGATGCTCGTCAGGGGGGCGGAGCCTATGGAAAAACGCCAGCAACGC
GGCCTTTTTACGGTTCCTGGCCTTTTGCTGGCCTTTTGCTCACATGTTCTTTCCTGCGTTATCCCCTGAT
TCTGTGGATAACCGTATTACCGCCTTTGAGTGAGCTGATACCGCTCGCCGCAGCCGAACGACCGAGCGCA
GCGAGTCAGTGAGCGAGGAAGCGGAAGAGCGCCCAATACGCAAACCGCCTCTCCCCGCGCGTTGGCCGAT
TCATTAATGCAGCTGGCACGACAGGTTTCCCGACTGGAAAGCGGGCAGTGAGCGCAACGCAATTAATGTG
AGTTAGCTCACTCATTAGGCACCCCAGGCTTTACACTTTATGCTTCCGGCTCGTATGTTGTGTGGAATTG
TGAGCGGATAACAATTTCACACAGGAAACAGCTATGACCATGATTACGCCAAGCGCGCAATTAACCCTCA
CTAAAGGGAACAAAAGCTGGAGCTGCAAGCTTAATGTAGTCTTATGCAATACTCTTGTAGTCTTGCAACA
TGGTAACGATGAGTTAGCAACATGCCTTACAAGGAGAGAAAAAGCACCGTGCATGCCGATTGGTGGAAGT
AAGGTGGTACGATCGTGCCTTATTAGGAAGGCAACAGACGGGTCTGACATGGATTGGACGAACCACTGAA
TTGCCGCATTGCAGAGATATTGTATTTAAGTGCCTAGCTCGATACATAAAC
Features (pLannotate 1.2.2; 29 found; start..end, strand, type, name):
      1..181     +  LTR            5' LTR (truncated): truncated 5' long terminal repeat (LTR) from HIV-1
    228..353     +  misc_feature   HIV-1 Ψ: packaging signal of human immunodeficiency virus type 1
    337..700     +  CDS            HIV-1 gag (fragment): gag protein from human immunodeficiency virus 1; gag
    846..1079    +  misc_feature   RRE: The Rev response element (RRE) of HIV-1 allows for Rev-dependent mRNA export from the nucleus to the cytoplasm.
   1489..1606    +  misc_feature   cPPT/CTS: central polypurine tract and central termination sequence of HIV-1
   1672..1738    +  CDS            small t antigen (fragment): SV40 (simian virus 40) small t antigen
   1764..1975    +  promoter       EF-1α core promoter: core promoter for human elongation factor EF-1α
   1976..2914    +  intron         EF-1α intron A: intron upstream of the start codon of human EF-1α
   2947..3611    +  CDS            CopGFP (fragment): green fluorescent protein 2 from Pontellina plumata, also known as ppluGFP2 (Shagin et al., 2004)
   3691..4279    +  misc_feature   WPRE: woodchuck hepatitis virus posttranscriptional regulatory element
   4275..4385    +  CDS            nef (fragment): NEF_HV1LA - Experimental evidence at protein level: Swiss-Prot protein existence level 1. Extracellular Nef protein targets CD4(+) T-lymphocytes for apoptosis by interacting with CXCR4 surface receptors. From Human immunodeficiency virus type 1 group M subtype B (isolate Lai) (HIV-1).
   4405..4431    +  CDS            Rev (fragment): human immunodeficiency virus 1 (HIV-1) Rev protein; rev; enhances nuclear export of unspliced and incompletely spliced viral mRNAs
   4435..4675    +  promoter       U6 promoter: RNA polymerase III promoter for human U6 snRNA
   4861..5520    -  CDS            deoC1: DEOC1_STAAN - Also known as dra. Experimental evidence at protein level: Swiss-Prot protein existence level 1. Catalyzes a reversible aldol reaction between acetaldehyde and D-glyceraldehyde 3-phosphate to generate 2-deoxy-D-ribose 5- phosphate. From Staphylococcus aureus (strain N315).
   6611..6791    +  LTR            5' LTR (truncated): truncated 5' long terminal repeat (LTR) from HIV-1
   6869..6990    +  polyA_signal   SV40 poly(A) signal: SV40 polyadenylation signal
   7030..7165    +  rep_origin     SV40 ori: SV40 origin of replication
   7186..7204    -  promoter       T7 promoter: promoter for bacteriophage T7 RNA polymerase
   7212..7367    +  CDS            lacZα (fragment): LacZα fragment of β-galactosidase; lacZ fragment
   7372..7800    +  rep_origin     f1 ori (sequence partly withheld): f1 bacteriophage origin of replication; arrow indicates direction of (+) strand synthesis
   7853..7957    +  promoter       AmpR promoter: bla
   7958..8818    +  CDS            AmpR: β-lactamase; bla; confers resistance to ampicillin, carbenicillin, and related antibiotics
   8989..9577    +  rep_origin     ori: high-copy-number ColE1/pMB1/pBR322/pUC origin of replication
   9760..9852    +  CDS            lacI (fragment): lac repressor; lacI; The lac repressor binds to the lac operator to inhibit transcription in E. coli. This inhibition can be relieved by adding lactose or isopropyl-β-D-thiogalactopyranoside (IPTG).
   9865..9886    +  protein_bind   CAP binding site: CAP binding activates transcription in the presence of cAMP. E. coli catabolite activator protein
   9901..9931    +  promoter       lac promoter: promoter for the E. coli lac operon
   9939..9955    +  protein_bind   lac operator: The lac repressor binds to the lac operator to inhibit transcription in E. coli. This inhibition can be relieved by adding lactose or isopropyl-β-D-thiogalactopyranoside (IPTG). lac repressor encoded by lacI
  10000..10018   +  promoter       T3 promoter: promoter for bacteriophage T3 RNA polymerase
  10046..10272   +  promoter       RSV promoter: Rous sarcoma virus enhancer/promoter
