[The description below was written by a language model from this plasmid's Addgene catalogue record and pLannotate feature annotations shown in this document.]
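Description:
CROP-seq-copGFP-v2-no-scaffold is an empty lentiviral backbone derived from CROPseq-puro-v2, in which the guide RNA scaffold has been removed and copGFP serves as the marker for transduced cells. It is propagated in E. coli through a high-copy ColE1/pUC-type origin with ampicillin resistance (AmpR with its own promoter). The bacterial portion also carries an f1 origin, lac regulatory remnants, and T7 and T3 promoters. An SV40 origin and SV40 polyadenylation signal lie downstream of the viral cassette.

The viral portion has a third-generation-style layout. An RSV promoter sits immediately upstream of a truncated HIV-1 5' LTR, followed by the Ψ packaging signal with a gag fragment, the Rev response element, and the cPPT/CTS. An EF-1α core promoter with its intron A drives CopGFP, followed by WPRE to enhance transcript expression. A human U6 promoter lies downstream of WPRE and ahead of the second annotated LTR element, the position characteristic of the CROP-seq design. In that design the guide cassette is placed in the 3' LTR region, so it is copied during reverse transcription and is also carried on the polyadenylated Pol II transcript, which allows guide identity to be read out from mRNA.

Between U6 and the LTR is about 1.9 kb of sequence that includes a reverse-oriented match to a Staphylococcus aureus deoC1 gene. This is most plausibly filler to be replaced during cloning, though the record does not say so. The stated purpose is insertion of a CRISPRmap oligo pool supplying guide, scaffold and barcode sequences together, for pooled perturbation screens. The record does not specify the cloning sites.
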