Addgene plasmid #228520: CROP-seq-copGFP-v2-no-scaffold
Purpose: (Empty Backbone) CROP-seq-puro-v2 with scaffold sequence removed for the insertion of CRISPRmap Opool with guide, scaffold and barcode sequences, using copGFP as selection marker
Depositing lab: Jellert Gaublomme. Depositing organization: Columbia University. Publication: Mapping multimodal phenotypes to perturbations in cells and tissue with CRISPRmap. Gu J, Iyer A, Wesley B, Taglialatela A, Leuzzi G, Hangai S, Decker A, Gu R, Klickstein N, Shuai Y, Jankovic K, Parker-Burns L, Jin Y, Zhang JY, Hong J, Niu X, Costa JA, Pezet MG, Chou J, Snoeck HW, Landau DA, Azizi E, Chan EM, Ciccia A, Gaublomme JT. Nat Biotechnol. 2024 Oct 7. doi: 10.1038/s41587-024-02386-x. PubMed 39375448.
Backbone
  Vector backbone: CROPseq-puro-v2
  Vector type: Lentiviral
  Selectable markers: GFP
Growth in bacteria
  Bacterial resistance: Ampicillin, 100 μg/mL
  Growth temperature: 37°C
  Growth strain: NEB Stable
  Copy number: Unknown
Terms and licenses: Academic/Nonprofit Terms; Industry Terms: Not Available to Industry
How to cite: CROP-seq-copGFP-v2-no-scaffold was a gift from Jellert Gaublomme (Addgene plasmid # 228520 ; http://n2t.net/addgene:228520 ; RRID:Addgene_228520)
